Addgene plasmid #75764: CALM1 gRNA (BRDN0001148506)
Purpose: 3rd generation lentiviral gRNA plasmid targeting human CALM1
Depositing lab: John Doench & David Root. Depositing organization: Broad Institute. Publication: Optimized sgRNA design to maximize activity and minimize off-target effects of CRISPR-Cas9. Doench JG, Fusi N, Sullender M, Hegde M, Vaimberg EW, Donovan KF, Smith I, Tothova Z, Wilen C, Orchard R, Virgin HW, Listgarten J, Root DE. Nat Biotechnol. 2016 Jan 18. doi: 10.1038/nbt.3437. PubMed 26780180.
Backbone
  Vector backbone: lentiGuide-Puro
  Backbone manufacturer: Zhang Lab (Addgene plasmid # 52963)
  Vector type: Mammalian Expression, Lentiviral, CRISPR
  Selectable markers: Puromycin
Growth in bacteria
  Bacterial resistance: Ampicillin, 100 μg/mL
  Growth temperature: 37°C
  Growth strain: DH5alpha
  Copy number: High Copy
Gene/Insert
  Gene/Insert name: CALM1 (alt names: CALM1; NM_006888.4)
  gRNA/shRNA sequence: CTGACCGAAGAACAGATTGC
  Species: H. sapiens (human)
  Entrez Gene: CALM1 (a.k.a. CALML2, CAM2, CAM3, CAMB, CAMC, CAMI, CAMIII, CPVT4, DD132, LQT14, PHKD, PHKD1, caM)
  Promoter: hU6
  Cloning method: Unknown
  Sequencing primers: 5′ U6-F; 3′ pS2-R
Terms and licenses: Academic/Nonprofit Terms; Industry Terms: Not Available to Industry
Depositor comments: The gRNA was designed to target the following Genbank reference sequence(s): NM_006888.4. Note that this plasmid does NOT contain Cas9. It should be used in conjunction with lentiCas9-Blast (Addgene #52962) or otherwise with cell lines already expressing Cas9. Browse the full kinome gRNA library at http://www.addgene.org/pooled-library/broadgpp-human-kinome/ or visit http://www.broadinstitute.org/rnai/public/ for detailed protocols and information.
How to cite: CALM1 gRNA (BRDN0001148506) was a gift from John Doench & David Root (Addgene plasmid # 75764 ; http://n2t.net/addgene:75764 ; RRID:Addgene_75764)
