[The description below was written by a language model from this plasmid's Addgene catalogue record and pLannotate feature annotations shown in this document.]
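Description:
CALM1 gRNA (BRDN0001148506) is a third-generation lentiviral CRISPR guide plasmid built on the lentiGuide-Puro backbone, carrying a single guide RNA directed against human CALM1 (calmodulin 1), designed against the reference transcript NM_006888.4. It is propagated in E. coli as a high-copy plasmid through a ColE1/pUC-type origin with ampicillin selection (AmpR). The annotated sequence also shows an f1 origin, an SV40 origin and residual lac and T7/T3 cloning-vector elements in the bacterial backbone.

The viral genome is arranged for Tat-independent packaging. An RSV promoter fused to a truncated HIV-1 5' LTR drives genomic RNA, followed by the Ψ packaging signal with adjoining gag sequence, the Rev response element for nuclear export, and a cPPT/CTS that aids nuclear import of the reverse-transcribed genome. The self-inactivating ΔU3 3' LTR disables LTR promoter activity after integration. Within this frame, a human U6 RNA polymerase III promoter transcribes the CALM1-specific spacer joined to the Streptococcus pyogenes Cas9 guide scaffold. Downstream, an EF-1α core promoter with its intron A expresses puromycin N-acetyltransferase, and a WPRE enhances transcript expression, so transduced mammalian cells can be selected with puromycin.

The plasmid does not encode Cas9, so it is meant to be used together with a separate Cas9 lentiviral vector or in cells that already express Cas9. In that setting the guide directs cleavage at the CALM1 locus for gene knockout. The depositor comments associate it with a human kinome gRNA library, and the linked publication concerns sgRNA design rules optimised for on-target activity and reduced off-target effects.
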