Features (pLannotate 1.2.2; 29 found; start..end, strand, type, name):
     14..80      +  CDS            small t antigen (fragment): SV40 (simian virus 40) small t antigen
    106..317     +  promoter       EF-1α core promoter: core promoter for human elongation factor EF-1α
    318..1256    +  intron         EF-1α intron A: intron upstream of the start codon of human EF-1α
   1278..1877    +  CDS            PuroR (fragment): puromycin N-acetyltransferase; pac from Streptomyces; confers resistance to puromycin
   1893..2481    +  misc_feature   WPRE: woodchuck hepatitis virus posttranscriptional regulatory element
   2532..2551    +  misc_feature   cPPT/CTS (fragment): central polypurine tract and central termination sequence of HIV-1
   2553..2786    +  LTR            3' LTR (ΔU3): self-inactivating 3' long terminal repeat (LTR) from HIV-1
   2864..2985    +  polyA_signal   SV40 poly(A) signal: SV40 polyadenylation signal
   3025..3160    +  rep_origin     SV40 ori: SV40 origin of replication
   3181..3199    -  promoter       T7 promoter: promoter for bacteriophage T7 RNA polymerase
   3207..3362    +  CDS            lacZα (fragment): LacZα fragment of β-galactosidase; lacZ fragment
   3367..3795    +  rep_origin     f1 ori (sequence partly withheld): f1 bacteriophage origin of replication; arrow indicates direction of (+) strand synthesis
   3848..3952    +  promoter       AmpR promoter: bla
   3953..4813    +  CDS            AmpR: β-lactamase; bla; confers resistance to ampicillin, carbenicillin, and related antibiotics
   4984..5572    +  rep_origin     ori: high-copy-number ColE1/pMB1/pBR322/pUC origin of replication
   5755..5847    +  CDS            lacI (fragment): lac repressor; lacI; The lac repressor binds to the lac operator to inhibit transcription in E. coli. This inhibition can be relieved by adding lactose or isopropyl-β-D-thiogalactopyranoside (IPTG).
   5860..5881    +  protein_bind   CAP binding site: CAP binding activates transcription in the presence of cAMP. E. coli catabolite activator protein
   5896..5926    +  promoter       lac promoter: promoter for the E. coli lac operon
   5934..5950    +  protein_bind   lac operator: The lac repressor binds to the lac operator to inhibit transcription in E. coli. This inhibition can be relieved by adding lactose or isopropyl-β-D-thiogalactopyranoside (IPTG). lac repressor encoded by lacI
   5995..6013    +  promoter       T3 promoter: promoter for bacteriophage T3 RNA polymerase
   6041..6267    +  promoter       RSV promoter: Rous sarcoma virus enhancer/promoter
   6268..6448    +  LTR            5' LTR (truncated): truncated 5' long terminal repeat (LTR) from HIV-1
   6495..6620    +  misc_feature   HIV-1 Ψ: packaging signal of human immunodeficiency virus type 1
   6604..6967    +  CDS            HIV-1 gag (fragment): gag protein from human immunodeficiency virus 1; gag
   7113..7346    +  misc_feature   RRE: The Rev response element (RRE) of HIV-1 allows for Rev-dependent mRNA export from the nucleus to the cytoplasm.
   7723..7749    +  CDS            Rev (fragment): human immunodeficiency virus 1 (HIV-1) Rev protein; rev; enhances nuclear export of unspliced and incompletely spliced viral mRNAs
   7753..7993    +  promoter       U6 promoter: RNA polymerase III promoter for human U6 snRNA
   8023..8098    +  misc_RNA       gRNA scaffold: guide RNA scaffold for the Streptococcus pyogenes CRISPR/Cas9 system
   8154..8271    +  misc_feature   cPPT/CTS: central polypurine tract and central termination sequence of HIV-1
>Addgene plasmid #75764 | CALM1 gRNA (BRDN0001148506) | addgene full sequence | sequence record 184522 | Addgene Assembled Sequence
CCCGGGTGCAAAGATGGATAAAGTTTTAAACAGAGAGGAATCTTTGCAGCTAATGGACCTTCTAGGTCTT
GAAAGGAGTGGGAATTGGCTCCGGTGCCCGTCAGTGGGCAGAGCGCACATCGCCCACAGTCCCCGAGAAG
TTGGGGGGAGGGGTCGGCAATTGATCCGGTGCCTAGAGAAGGTGGCGCGGGGTAAACTGGGAAAGTGATG
TCGTGTACTGGCTCCGCCTTTTTCCCGAGGGTGGGGGAGAACCGTATATAAGTGCAGTAGTCGCCGTGAA
CGTTCTTTTTCGCAACGGGTTTGCCGCCAGAACACAGGTAAGTGCCGTGTGTGGTTCCCGCGGGCCTGGC
CTCTTTACGGGTTATGGCCCTTGCGTGCCTTGAATTACTTCCACCTGGCTGCAGTACGTGATTCTTGATC
CCGAGCTTCGGGTTGGAAGTGGGTGGGAGAGTTCGAGGCCTTGCGCTTAAGGAGCCCCTTCGCCTCGTGC
TTGAGTTGAGGCCTGGCCTGGGCGCTGGGGCCGCCGCGTGCGAATCTGGTGGCACCTTCGCGCCTGTCTC
GCTGCTTTCGATAAGTCTCTAGCCATTTAAAATTTTTGATGACCTGCTGCGACGCTTTTTTTCTGGCAAG
ATAGTCTTGTAAATGCGGGCCAAGATCTGCACACTGGTATTTCGGTTTTTGGGGCCGCGGGCGGCGACGG
GGCCCGTGCGTCCCAGCGCACATGTTCGGCGAGGCGGGGCCTGCGAGCGCGGCCACCGAGAATCGGACGG
GGGTAGTCTCAAGCTGGCCGGCCTGCTCTGGTGCCTGGCCTCGCGCCGCCGTGTATCGCCCCGCCCTGGG
CGGCAAGGCTGGCCCGGTCGGCACCAGTTGCGTGAGCGGAAAGATGGCCGCTTCCCGGCCCTGCTGCAGG
GAGCTCAAAATGGAGGACGCGGCGCTCGGGAGAGCGGGCGGGTGAGTCACCCACACAAAGGAAAAGGGCC
TTTCCGTCCTCAGCCGTCGCTTCATGTGACTCCACGGAGTACCGGGCGCCGTCCAGGCACCTCGATTAGT
TCTCGAGCTTTTGGAGTACGTCGTCTTTAGGTTGGGGGGAGGGGTTTTATGCGATGGAGTTTCCCCACAC
TGAGTGGGTGGAGACTGAAGTTAGGCCAGCTTGGCACTTGATGTAATTCTCCTTGGAATTTGCCCTTTTT
GAGTTTGGATCTTGGTTCATTCTCAAGCCTCAGACAGTGGTTCAAAGTTTTTTTCTTCCATTTCAGGTGT
CGTGACGTACGGCCACCATGACCGAGTACAAGCCCACGGTGCGCCTCGCCACCCGCGACGACGTCCCCAG
GGCCGTACGCACCCTCGCCGCCGCGTTCGCCGACTACCCCGCCACGCGCCACACCGTCGATCCGGACCGC
CACATCGAGCGGGTCACCGAGCTGCAAGAACTCTTCCTCACGCGCGTCGGGCTCGACATCGGCAAGGTGT
GGGTCGCGGACGACGGCGCCGCCGTGGCGGTCTGGACCACGCCGGAGAGCGTCGAAGCGGGGGCGGTGTT
CGCCGAGATCGGCCCGCGCATGGCCGAGTTGAGCGGTTCCCGGCTGGCCGCGCAGCAACAGATGGAAGGC
CTCCTGGCGCCGCACCGGCCCAAGGAGCCCGCGTGGTTCCTGGCCACCGTCGGAGTCTCGCCCGACCACC
AGGGCAAGGGTCTGGGCAGCGCCGTCGTGCTCCCCGGAGTGGAGGCGGCCGAGCGCGCCGGGGTGCCCGC
CTTCCTGGAGACCTCCGCGCCCCGCAACCTCCCCTTCTACGAGCGGCTCGGCTTCACCGTCACCGCCGAC
GTCGAGGTGCCCGAAGGACCGCGCACCTGGTGCATGACCCGCAAGCCCGGTGCCTGAACGCGTTAAGTCG
ACAATCAACCTCTGGATTACAAAATTTGTGAAAGATTGACTGGTATTCTTAACTATGTTGCTCCTTTTAC
GCTATGTGGATACGCTGCTTTAATGCCTTTGTATCATGCTATTGCTTCCCGTATGGCTTTCATTTTCTCC
TCCTTGTATAAATCCTGGTTGCTGTCTCTTTATGAGGAGTTGTGGCCCGTTGTCAGGCAACGTGGCGTGG
TGTGCACTGTGTTTGCTGACGCAACCCCCACTGGTTGGGGCATTGCCACCACCTGTCAGCTCCTTTCCGG
GACTTTCGCTTTCCCCCTCCCTATTGCCACGGCGGAACTCATCGCCGCCTGCCTTGCCCGCTGCTGGACA
GGGGCTCGGCTGTTGGGCACTGACAATTCCGTGGTGTTGTCGGGGAAATCATCGTCCTTTCCTTGGCTGC
TCGCCTGTGTTGCCACCTGGATTCTGCGCGGGACGTCCTTCTGCTACGTCCCTTCGGCCCTCAATCCAGC
GGACCTTCCTTCCCGCGGCCTGCTGCCGGCTCTGCGGCCTCTTCCGCGTCTTCGCCTTCGCCCTCAGACG
AGTCGGATCTCCCTTTGGGCCGCCTCCCCGCGTCGACTTTAAGACCAATGACTTACAAGGCAGCTGTAGA
TCTTAGCCACTTTTTAAAAGAAAAGGGGGGACTGGAAGGGCTAATTCACTCCCAACGAAGACAAGATCTG
CTTTTTGCTTGTACTGGGTCTCTCTGGTTAGACCAGATCTGAGCCTGGGAGCTCTCTGGCTAACTAGGGA
ACCCACTGCTTAAGCCTCAATAAAGCTTGCCTTGAGTGCTTCAAGTAGTGTGTGCCCGTCTGTTGTGTGA
CTCTGGTAACTAGAGATCCCTCAGACCCTTTTAGTCAGTGTGGAAAATCTCTAGCAGTACGTATAGTAGT
TCATGTCATCTTATTATTCAGTATTTATAACTTGCAAAGAAATGAATATCAGAGAGTGAGAGGAACTTGT
TTATTGCAGCTTATAATGGTTACAAATAAAGCAATAGCATCACAAATTTCACAAATAAAGCATTTTTTTC
ACTGCATTCTAGTTGTGGTTTGTCCAAACTCATCAATGTATCTTATCATGTCTGGCTCTAGCTATCCCGC
CCCTAACTCCGCCCATCCCGCCCCTAACTCCGCCCAGTTCCGCCCATTCTCCGCCCCATGGCTGACTAAT
TTTTTTTATTTATGCAGAGGCCGAGGCCGCCTCGGCCTCTGAGCTATTCCAGAAGTAGTGAGGAGGCTTT
TTTGGAGGCCTAGGGACGTACCCAATTCGCCCTATAGTGAGTCGTATTACGCGCGCTCACTGGCCGTCGT
TTTACAACGTCGTGACTGGGAAAACCCTGGCGTTACCCAACTTAATCGCCTTGCAGCACATCCCCCTTTC
GCCAGCTGGCGTAATAGCGAAGAGGCCCGCACCGATCGCCCTTCCCAACAGTTGCGCAGCCTGAATGGCG
AATGGG
[124 nt withheld, positions 3367-3490]
C
[91 nt withheld, positions 3492-3582]
A
[49 nt withheld, positions 3584-3632]
CCTTTGACGTTGGAGTCCACGTTCTTT
[37 nt withheld, positions 3660-3696]
ACCCTATCTCGGTCTATTCTTTTGATTTATAAGGGATTTTGCCGATTTCGGCCTATTGGTTAAAAAATGA
GCTGATTTAACAAAAATTTAACGCGAATTTTAACAAAATATTAACGCTTACAATTTAGGTGGCACTTTTC
GGGGAAATGTGCGCGGAACCCCTATTTGTTTATTTTTCTAAATACATTCAAATATGTATCCGCTCATGAG
ACAATAACCCTGATAAATGCTTCAATAATATTGAAAAAGGAAGAGTATGAGTATTCAACATTTCCGTGTC
GCCCTTATTCCCTTTTTTGCGGCATTTTGCCTTCCTGTTTTTGCTCACCCAGAAACGCTGGTGAAAGTAA
AAGATGCTGAAGATCAGTTGGGTGCACGAGTGGGTTACATCGAACTGGATCTCAACAGCGGTAAGATCCT
TGAGAGTTTTCGCCCCGAAGAACGTTTTCCAATGATGAGCACTTTTAAAGTTCTGCTATGTGGCGCGGTA
TTATCCCGTATTGACGCCGGGCAAGAGCAACTCGGTCGCCGCATACACTATTCTCAGAATGACTTGGTTG
AGTACTCACCAGTCACAGAAAAGCATCTTACGGATGGCATGACAGTAAGAGAATTATGCAGTGCTGCCAT
AACCATGAGTGATAACACTGCGGCCAACTTACTTCTGACAACGATCGGAGGACCGAAGGAGCTAACCGCT
TTTTTGCACAACATGGGGGATCATGTAACTCGCCTTGATCGTTGGGAACCGGAGCTGAATGAAGCCATAC
CAAACGACGAGCGTGACACCACGATGCCTGTAGCAATGGCAACAACGTTGCGCAAACTATTAACTGGCGA
ACTACTTACTCTAGCTTCCCGGCAACAATTAATAGACTGGATGGAGGCGGATAAAGTTGCAGGACCACTT
CTGCGCTCGGCCCTTCCGGCTGGCTGGTTTATTGCTGATAAATCTGGAGCCGGTGAGCGTGGGTCTCGCG
GTATCATTGCAGCACTGGGGCCAGATGGTAAGCCCTCCCGTATCGTAGTTATCTACACGACGGGGAGTCA
GGCAACTATGGATGAACGAAATAGACAGATCGCTGAGATAGGTGCCTCACTGATTAAGCATTGGTAACTG
TCAGACCAAGTTTACTCATATATACTTTAGATTGATTTAAAACTTCATTTTTAATTTAAAAGGATCTAGG
TGAAGATCCTTTTTGATAATCTCATGACCAAAATCCCTTAACGTGAGTTTTCGTTCCACTGAGCGTCAGA
CCCCGTAGAAAAGATCAAAGGATCTTCTTGAGATCCTTTTTTTCTGCGCGTAATCTGCTGCTTGCAAACA
AAAAAACCACCGCTACCAGCGGTGGTTTGTTTGCCGGATCAAGAGCTACCAACTCTTTTTCCGAAGGTAA
CTGGCTTCAGCAGAGCGCAGATACCAAATACTGTTCTTCTAGTGTAGCCGTAGTTAGGCCACCACTTCAA
GAACTCTGTAGCACCGCCTACATACCTCGCTCTGCTAATCCTGTTACCAGTGGCTGCTGCCAGTGGCGAT
AAGTCGTGTCTTACCGGGTTGGACTCAAGACGATAGTTACCGGATAAGGCGCAGCGGTCGGGCTGAACGG
GGGGTTCGTGCACACAGCCCAGCTTGGAGCGAACGACCTACACCGAACTGAGATACCTACAGCGTGAGCT
ATGAGAAAGCGCCACGCTTCCCGAAGGGAGAAAGGCGGACAGGTATCCGGTAAGCGGCAGGGTCGGAACA
GGAGAGCGCACGAGGGAGCTTCCAGGGGGAAACGCCTGGTATCTTTATAGTCCTGTCGGGTTTCGCCACC
TCTGACTTGAGCGTCGATTTTTGTGATGCTCGTCAGGGGGGCGGAGCCTATGGAAAAACGCCAGCAACGC
GGCCTTTTTACGGTTCCTGGCCTTTTGCTGGCCTTTTGCTCACATGTTCTTTCCTGCGTTATCCCCTGAT
TCTGTGGATAACCGTATTACCGCCTTTGAGTGAGCTGATACCGCTCGCCGCAGCCGAACGACCGAGCGCA
GCGAGTCAGTGAGCGAGGAAGCGGAAGAGCGCCCAATACGCAAACCGCCTCTCCCCGCGCGTTGGCCGAT
TCATTAATGCAGCTGGCACGACAGGTTTCCCGACTGGAAAGCGGGCAGTGAGCGCAACGCAATTAATGTG
AGTTAGCTCACTCATTAGGCACCCCAGGCTTTACACTTTATGCTTCCGGCTCGTATGTTGTGTGGAATTG
TGAGCGGATAACAATTTCACACAGGAAACAGCTATGACCATGATTACGCCAAGCGCGCAATTAACCCTCA
CTAAAGGGAACAAAAGCTGGAGCTGCAAGCTTAATGTAGTCTTATGCAATACTCTTGTAGTCTTGCAACA
TGGTAACGATGAGTTAGCAACATGCCTTACAAGGAGAGAAAAAGCACCGTGCATGCCGATTGGTGGAAGT
AAGGTGGTACGATCGTGCCTTATTAGGAAGGCAACAGACGGGTCTGACATGGATTGGACGAACCACTGAA
TTGCCGCATTGCAGAGATATTGTATTTAAGTGCCTAGCTCGATACATAAACGGGTCTCTCTGGTTAGACC
AGATCTGAGCCTGGGAGCTCTCTGGCTAACTAGGGAACCCACTGCTTAAGCCTCAATAAAGCTTGCCTTG
AGTGCTTCAAGTAGTGTGTGCCCGTCTGTTGTGTGACTCTGGTAACTAGAGATCCCTCAGACCCTTTTAG
TCAGTGTGGAAAATCTCTAGCAGTGGCGCCCGAACAGGGACTTGAAAGCGAAAGGGAAACCAGAGGAGCT
CTCTCGACGCAGGACTCGGCTTGCTGAAGCGCGCACGGCAAGAGGCGAGGGGCGGCGACTGGTGAGTACG
CCAAAAATTTTGACTAGCGGAGGCTAGAAGGAGAGAGATGGGTGCGAGAGCGTCAGTATTAAGCGGGGGA
GAATTAGATCGCGATGGGAAAAAATTCGGTTAAGGCCAGGGGGAAAGAAAAAATATAAATTAAAACATAT
AGTATGGGCAAGCAGGGAGCTAGAACGATTCGCAGTTAATCCTGGCCTGTTAGAAACATCAGAAGGCTGT
AGACAAATACTGGGACAGCTACAACCATCCCTTCAGACAGGATCAGAAGAACTTAGATCATTATATAATA
CAGTAGCAACCCTCTATTGTGTGCATCAAAGGATAGAGATAAAAGACACCAAGGAAGCTTTAGACAAGAT
AGAGGAAGAGCAAAACAAAAGTAAGACCACCGCACAGCAAGCGGCCGCTGATCTTCAGACCTGGAGGAGG
AGATATGAGGGACAATTGGAGAAGTGAATTATATAAATATAAAGTAGTAAAAATTGAACCATTAGGAGTA
GCACCCACCAAGGCAAAGAGAAGAGTGGTGCAGAGAGAAAAAAGAGCAGTGGGAATAGGAGCTTTGTTCC
TTGGGTTCTTGGGAGCAGCAGGAAGCACTATGGGCGCAGCGTCAATGACGCTGACGGTACAGGCCAGACA
ATTATTGTCTGGTATAGTGCAGCAGCAGAACAATTTGCTGAGGGCTATTGAGGCGCAACAGCATCTGTTG
CAACTCACAGTCTGGGGCATCAAGCAGCTCCAGGCAAGAATCCTGGCTGTGGAAAGATACCTAAAGGATC
AACAGCTCCTGGGGATTTGGGGTTGCTCTGGAAAACTCATTTGCACCACTGCTGTGCCTTGGAATGCTAG
TTGGAGTAATAAATCTCTGGAACAGATTTGGAATCACACGACCTGGATGGAGTGGGACAGAGAAATTAAC
AATTACACAAGCTTAATACACTCCTTAATTGAAGAATCGCAAAACCAGCAAGAAAAGAATGAACAAGAAT
TATTGGAATTAGATAAATGGGCAAGTTTGTGGAATTGGTTTAACATAACAAATTGGCTGTGGTATATAAA
ATTATTCATAATGATAGTAGGAGGCTTGGTAGGTTTAAGAATAGTTTTTGCTGTACTTTCTATAGTGAAT
AGAGTTAGGCAGGGATATTCACCATTATCGTTTCAGACCCACCTCCCAACCCCGAGGGGACCCAGAGAGG
GCCTATTTCCCATGATTCCTTCATATTTGCATATACGATACAAGGCTGTTAGAGAGATAATTAGAATTAA
TTTGACTGTAAACACAAAGATATTAGTACAAAATACGTGACGTAGAAAGTAATAATTTCTTGGGTAGTTT
GCAGTTTTAAAATTATGTTTTAAAATGGACTATCATATGCTTACCGTAACTTGAAAGTATTTCGATTTCT
TGGCTTTATATATCTTGTGGAAAGGACGAAACACCGCTGACCGAAGAACAGATTGCGTTTTAGAGCTAGA
AATAGCAAGTTAAAATAAGGCTAGTCCGTTATCAACTTGAAAAAGTGGCACCGAGTCGGTGCTTTTTTAA
GCTTGGCGTAACTAGATCTTGAGACAAATGGCAGTATTCATCCACAATTTTAAAAGAAAAGGGGGGATTG
GGGGGTACAGTGCAGGGGAAAGAATAGTAGACATAATAGCAACAGACATACAAACTAAAGAATTACAAAA
ACAAATTACAAAAATTCAAAATTTTCGGGTTTATTACAGGGACAGCAGAGATCCACTTTGGCGCCGGCTC
GAGGGGG
