>Addgene plasmid #75764 | CALM1 gRNA (BRDN0001148506) | depositor partial sequence | sequence record 143224 | Target Sequence
CTGACCGAAGAACAGATTGC
