>Addgene plasmid #75764 | CALM1 gRNA (BRDN0001148506) | addgene partial sequence | sequence record 184521 | hU6-F
ACGTGACGTAGAAAGTAATAATTTCTTGGGTAGTTTGCAGTTTTAAAATTATGTTTTAAAATGGACTATC
ATATGCTTACCGTAACTTGAAAGTATTTCGATTTCTTGGCTTTATATATCTTGTGGAAAGGACGAAACAC
CGCTGACCGAAGAACAGATTGCGTTTTAGAGCTAGAAATAGCAAGTTAAAATAAGGCTAGTCCGTTATCA
ACTTGAAAAAGTGGCACCGAGTCGGTGCTTTTTTAAGCTTGGCGTAACTAGATCTTGAGACAAATGGCAG
TATTCATCCACAATTTTAAAAGAAAAGGGGGGATTGGGGGGTACAGTGCAGGGGAAAGAATAGTAGACAT
AATAGCAACAGACATACAAACTAAAGAATTACAAAAACAAATTACAAAAATTCAAAATTTTCGGGTTTAT
TACAGGGACAGCAGAGATCCACTTTGGCGCCGGCTCGAGGGGGCCCGGGTGCAAAGATGGATAAAGTTTT
AAACAGAGAGGAATCTTTGCAGCTAATGGACCTTCTAGGTCTTGAAAGGAGTGGGAATTGGCTCCGGTGC
CCGTCAGTGG
